Addgene plasmid #192487: pAAV-CMV-intron-CasRx-pA
Purpose: To express CasRx
Depositing lab: Jonathan Ploski. Depositing organization: Pennsylvania State University, College of Medicine. Publication: Adeno-associated viral vector resource for the RNA-targeting Cas13d: A comparison of high-fidelity variants, DjCas13d and hfCas13d. Back F, Sandoval A, Vu LM, Hong VM, Bhaskara A, Rodriguez SR, O'Brien JT, Kolber BJ, Kroener S, Ploski JE. Mol Ther Methods Clin Dev. 2025 Aug 20;33(4):101565. doi: 10.1016/j.omtm.2025.101565. eCollection 2025 Dec 11. PubMed 41020266.
Backbone
  Vector backbone: pAAV
  Vector type: AAV
Growth in bacteria
  Bacterial resistance: Ampicillin, 100 μg/mL
  Growth temperature: 37°C
  Growth strain: NEB Stable
  Copy number: High Copy
Gene/Insert
  Gene/Insert name: CasRx (alt name: RfxCas13d)
  Species: R. flavefaciens
  Mutation: No
  Promoter: CMV
  Cloning method: Restriction Enzyme; 5′ cloning site Unknown (unknown if destroyed)
Terms and licenses: Academic/Nonprofit Terms; Industry Terms: Not Available to Industry
How to cite: pAAV-CMV-intron-CasRx-pA was a gift from Jonathan Ploski (Addgene plasmid # 192487 ; http://n2t.net/addgene:192487 ; RRID:Addgene_192487)
