[The description below was written by a language model from this plasmid's Addgene catalogue record and pLannotate feature annotations shown in this document.]
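Description:
pAAV-CMV-intron-CasRx-pA is an adeno-associated virus transfer plasmid built on a pAAV backbone for expressing CasRx (RfxCas13d), the RNA-targeting type VI CRISPR effector from Ruminococcus flavefaciens, in mammalian cells. The 7.1 kb plasmid is propagated in E. coli through a high-copy ColE1/pUC-type origin and selected with ampicillin via the β-lactamase gene. An f1 phage origin is also present in the backbone. The record lists a recombination-deficient growth strain, a common choice for plasmids with repeat-rich ITRs. The short bom and rop matches in the feature table appear to be backbone remnants rather than functional elements.

The expression cassette lies between AAV2 inverted terminal repeats, which are the cis elements needed for replication and packaging of the genome into AAV particles when rep, cap and helper functions are supplied in trans. The 3′ ITR is annotated in full, whereas the 5′ ITR is detected only as two short fragments, which may reflect the annotation or sequencing of this structured region rather than a true truncation. Transcription is driven by the human CMV immediate-early enhancer and promoter. This is followed by a chimeric intron region, annotated as a small CMV intron A fragment plus a truncated human β-globin intron with a short stretch of adjoining β-globin sequence; introns of this kind are generally included to improve mRNA processing and expression. The unmutated RfxCas13d coding sequence comes next, followed by a partial match to an HA epitope tag, probably a single HA copy, and a compact synthetic polyadenylation signal that helps keep the cassette within AAV packaging capacity.

No guide RNA cassette is annotated, so a CRISPR RNA would need to be supplied separately for targeted RNA knockdown. The plasmid belongs to an AAV vector resource for Cas13d that compares it with high-fidelity variants.
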