Features (pLannotate 1.2.2; 18 found; start..end, strand, type, name):
     19..46      +  repeat_region  AAV2 ITR (fragment): inverted terminal repeat of adeno-associated virus serotype 2 inverted
     75..102     +  repeat_region  AAV2 ITR (fragment): inverted terminal repeat of adeno-associated virus serotype 2 inverted
    213..516     +  enhancer       CMV enhancer: human cytomegalovirus immediate early enhancer
    517..720     +  promoter       CMV promoter: human cytomegalovirus (CMV) immediate early promoter
    869..896     +  intron         CMV intron (fragment): modified intron A from human cytomegalovirus (CMV)
    901..1247    +  intron         β-globin intron (fragment): internally truncated intron from human β-globin
   1251..1298    +  CDS            HBB (fragment): HBB_COLGU - Experimental evidence at transcript level: Swiss-Prot protein existence level 2. Involved in oxygen transport from the lung to the various peripheral tissues. From Colobus guereza (Mantled guereza) (Eastern black-and-white colobus monkey).
   1360..4257    +  CDS            RfxCas13d: RNA-targeting Type VI CRISPR protein from Ruminococcus flavefaciens strain XPD3002 (Konermann et al., 2018)
   4297..4325    +  CDS            3xHA (fragment): three tandem HA epitope tags
   4338..4386    +  polyA_signal   poly(A) signal: synthetic polyadenylation signal
   4403..4543    +  repeat_region  AAV2 ITR: inverted terminal repeat of adeno-associated virus serotype 2 inverted
   4548..4599    -  misc_feature   bom (fragment): basis of mobility region from pBR322
   4618..5073    +  rep_origin     f1 ori (sequence partly withheld): f1 bacteriophage origin of replication; arrow indicates direction of (+) strand synthesis
   5074..5123    -  misc_feature   bom (fragment): basis of mobility region from pBR322
   5225..5260    -  CDS            rop (fragment): Rop protein, which maintains plasmids at low copy number; rop
   5355..5459    +  promoter       AmpR promoter: bla
   5460..6320    +  CDS            AmpR: β-lactamase; bla; confers resistance to ampicillin, carbenicillin, and related antibiotics
   6491..7079    +  rep_origin     ori: high-copy-number ColE1/pMB1/pBR322/pUC origin of replication
>Addgene plasmid #192487 | pAAV-CMV-intron-CasRx-pA | addgene full sequence | sequence record 381959 | Addgene NGS Result
CACATGTCCTGCAGGCAGCTGCGCGCTCGCTCGCTCACTGAGGCCGCCCGGGCGTCGGGCGACCTTTGGT
CGCCCGGCCTCAGTGAGCGAGCGAGCGCGCAGAGAGGGAGTGGCCAACTCCATCACTAGGGGTTCCTGCG
GCCGCACGCGTCTAGTTATTAATAGTAATCAATTACGGGGTCATTAGTTCATAGCCCATATATGGAGTTC
CGCGTTACATAACTTACGGTAAATGGCCCGCCTGGCTGACCGCCCAACGACCCCCGCCCATTGACGTCAA
TAATGACGTATGTTCCCATAGTAACGCCAATAGGGACTTTCCATTGACGTCAATGGGTGGAGTATTTACG
GTAAACTGCCCACTTGGCAGTACATCAAGTGTATCATATGCCAAGTACGCCCCCTATTGACGTCAATGAC
GGTAAATGGCCCGCCTGGCATTATGCCCAGTACATGACCTTATGGGACTTTCCTACTTGGCAGTACATCT
ACGTATTAGTCATCGCTATTACCATGGTGATGCGGTTTTGGCAGTACATCAATGGGCGTGGATAGCGGTT
TGACTCACGGGGATTTCCAAGTCTCCACCCCATTGACGTCAATGGGAGTTTGTTTTGGCACCAAAATCAA
CGGGACTTTCCAAAATGTCGTAACAACTCCGCCCCATTGACGCAAATGGGCGGTAGGCGTGTACGGTGGG
AGGTCTATATAAGCAGAGCTCGTTTAGTGAACCGTCAGATCGCCTGGAGACGCCATCCACGCTGTTTTGA
CCTCCATAGAAGACACCGGGACCGATCCAGCCTCCGCGGATTCGAATCCCGGCCGGGAACGGTGCATTGG
AACGCGGATTCCCCGTGCCAAGAGTGACGTAAGTACCGCCTATAGAGTCTATAGGCCCACAAAAAATGCT
TTCTTCTTTTAATATACTTTTTTGTTTATCTTATTTCTAATACTTTCCCTAATCTCTTTCTTTCAGGGCA
ATAATGATACAATGTATCATGCCTCTTTGCACCATTCTAAAGAATAACAGTGATAATTTCTGGGTTAAGG
CAATAGCAATATTTCTGCATATAAATATTTCTGCATATAAATTGTAACTGATGTAAGAGGTTTCATATTG
CTAATAGCAGCTACAATCCAGCTACCATTCTGCTTTTATTTTATGGTTGGGATAAGGCTGGATTATTCTG
AGTCCAAGCTAGGCCCTTTTGCTAATCATGTTCATACCTCTTATCTTCCTCCCACAGCTCCTGGGCAACG
TGCTGGTCTGTGTGCTGGCCCATCACTTTGGCAAAGAATTGGGATTCGAACATCGATGCCACCATGAGCC
CCAAGAAGAAGAGAAAGGTGGAGGCCAGCATCGAAAAAAAAAAGTCCTTCGCCAAGGGCATGGGCGTGAA
GTCCACACTCGTGTCCGGCTCCAAAGTGTACATGACAACCTTCGCCGAAGGCAGCGACGCCAGGCTGGAA
AAGATCGTGGAGGGCGACAGCATCAGGAGCGTGAATGAGGGCGAGGCCTTCAGCGCTGAAATGGCCGATA
AAAACGCCGGCTATAAGATCGGCAACGCCAAATTCAGCCATCCTAAGGGCTACGCCGTGGTGGCTAACAA
CCCTCTGTATACAGGACCCGTCCAGCAGGATATGCTCGGCCTGAAGGAAACTCTGGAAAAGAGGTACTTC
GGCGAGAGCGCTGATGGCAATGACAATATTTGTATCCAGGTGATCCATAACATCCTGGACATTGAAAAAA
TCCTCGCCGAATACATTACCAACGCCGCCTACGCCGTCAACAATATCTCCGGCCTGGATAAGGACATTAT
TGGATTCGGCAAGTTCTCCACAGTGTATACCTACGACGAATTCAAAGACCCCGAGCACCATAGGGCCGCT
TTCAACAATAACGATAAGCTCATCAACGCCATCAAGGCCCAGTATGACGAGTTCGACAACTTCCTCGATA
ACCCCAGACTCGGCTATTTCGGCCAGGCCTTTTTCAGCAAGGAGGGCAGAAATTACATCATCAATTACGG
CAACGAATGCTATGACATTCTGGCCCTCCTGAGCGGACTGAGGCACTGGGTGGTCCATAACAACGAAGAA
GAGTCCAGGATCTCCAGGACCTGGCTCTACAACCTCGATAAGAACCTCGACAACGAATACATCTCCACCC
TCAACTACCTCTACGACAGGATCACCAATGAGCTGACCAACTCCTTCTCCAAGAACTCCGCCGCCAACGT
GAACTATATTGCCGAAACTCTGGGAATCAACCCTGCCGAATTCGCCGAACAATATTTCAGATTCAGCATT
ATGAAAGAGCAGAAAAACCTCGGATTCAATATCACCAAGCTCAGGGAAGTGATGCTGGACAGGAAGGATA
TGTCCGAGATCAGGAAAAATCATAAGGTGTTCGACTCCATCAGGACCAAGGTCTACACCATGATGGACTT
TGTGATTTATAGGTATTACATCGAAGAGGATGCCAAGGTGGCTGCCGCCAATAAGTCCCTCCCCGATAAT
GAGAAGTCCCTGAGCGAGAAGGATATCTTTGTGATTAACCTGAGGGGCTCCTTCAACGACGACCAGAAGG
ATGCCCTCTACTACGATGAAGCTAATAGAATTTGGAGAAAGCTCGAAAATATCATGCACAACATCAAGGA
ATTTAGGGGAAACAAGACAAGAGAGTATAAGAAGAAGGACGCCCCTAGACTGCCCAGAATCCTGCCCGCT
GGCCGTGATGTTTCCGCCTTCAGCAAACTCATGTATGCCCTGACCATGTTCCTGGATGGCAAGGAGATCA
ACGACCTCCTGACCACCCTGATTAATAAATTCGATAACATCCAGAGCTTCCTGAAGGTGATGCCTCTCAT
CGGAGTCAACGCTAAGTTCGTGGAGGAATACGCCTTTTTCAAAGACTCCGCCAAGATCGCCGATGAGCTG
AGGCTGATCAAGTCCTTCGCTAGAATGGGAGAACCTATTGCCGATGCCAGGAGGGCCATGTATATCGACG
CCATCCGTATTTTAGGAACCAACCTGTCCTATGATGAGCTCAAGGCCCTCGCCGACACCTTTTCCCTGGA
CGAGAACGGAAACAAGCTCAAGAAAGGCAAGCACGGCATGAGAAATTTCATTATTAATAACGTGATCAGC
AATAAAAGGTTCCACTACCTGATCAGATACGGTGATCCTGCCCACCTCCATGAGATCGCCAAAAACGAGG
CCGTGGTGAAGTTCGTGCTCGGCAGGATCGCTGACATCCAGAAAAAACAGGGCCAGAACGGCAAGAACCA
GATCGACAGGTACTACGAAACTTGTATCGGAAAGGATAAGGGCAAGAGCGTGAGCGAAAAGGTGGACGCT
CTCACAAAGATCATCACCGGAATGAACTACGACCAATTCGACAAGAAAAGGAGCGTCATTGAGGACACCG
GCAGGGAAAACGCCGAGAGGGAGAAGTTTAAAAAGATCATCAGCCTGTACCTCACCGTGATCTACCACAT
CCTCAAGAATATTGTCAATATCAACGCCAGGTACGTCATCGGATTCCATTGCGTCGAGCGTGATGCTCAA
CTGTACAAGGAGAAAGGCTACGACATCAATCTCAAGAAACTGGAAGAGAAGGGATTCAGCTCCGTCACCA
AGCTCTGCGCTGGCATTGATGAAACTGCCCCCGATAAGAGAAAGGACGTGGAAAAGGAGATGGCTGAAAG
AGCCAAGGAGAGCATTGACAGCCTCGAGAGCGCCAACCCCAAGCTGTATGCCAATTACATCAAATACAGC
GACGAGAAGAAAGCCGAGGAGTTCACCAGGCAGATTAACAGGGAGAAGGCCAAAACCGCCCTGAACGCCT
ACCTGAGGAACACCAAGTGGAATGTGATCATCAGGGAGGACCTCCTGAGAATTGACAACAAGACATGTAC
CCTGTTCAGAAACAAGGCCGTCCACCTGGAAGTGGCCAGGTATGTCCACGCCTATATCAACGACATTGCC
GAGGTCAATTCCTACTTCCAACTGTACCATTACATCATGCAGAGAATTATCATGAATGAGAGGTACGAGA
AAAGCAGCGGAAAGGTGTCCGAGTACTTCGACGCTGTGAATGACGAGAAGAAGTACAACGATAGGCTCCT
GAAACTGCTGTGTGTGCCTTTCGGCTACTGTATCCCCAGGTTTAAGAACCTGAGCATCGAGGCCCTGTTC
GATAGGAACGAGGCCGCCAAGTTCGACAAGGAGAAAAAGAAGGTGTCCGGCAATTCCGGATCCGGACCTA
AGAAAAAGAGGAAGGTGGCGGCCGCTTACCCATACGATGTTCCAGATTACGCTTAGGCTAGGAATTCAAT
AAAAGATCTTTATTTTCATTAGATCTGTGTGTTGGTTTTTTGTGTGCGGACCGAGCGGCCGCAGGAACCC
CTAGTGATGGAGTTGGCCACTCCCTCTCTGCGCGCTCGCTCGCTCACTGAGGCCGGGCGACCAAAGGTCG
CCCGACGCCCGGGCTTTGCCCGGGCGGCCTCAGTGAGCGAGCGAGCGCGCAGCTGCCTGCAGGGGCGCCT
GATGCGGTATTTTCTCCTTACGCATCTGTGCGGTATTTCACACCGCATA
[95 nt withheld, positions 4600-4694]
T
[46 nt withheld, positions 4696-4741]
C
[141 nt withheld, positions 4743-4883]
CCTTTGACGTTGGAGTCCACGTTCTTT
[37 nt withheld, positions 4911-4947]
ACTCTATCTCGGGCTATTCTTTTGATTTATAAGGGATTTTGCCGATTTCGGTCTATTGGTTAAAAAATGA
GCTGATTTAACAAAAATTTAACGCGAATTTTAACAAAATATTAACGTTTACAATTTTATGGTGCACTCTC
AGTACAATCTGCTCTGATGCCGCATAGTTAAGCCAGCCCCGACACCCGCCAACACCCGCTGACGCGCCCT
GACGGGCTTGTCTGCTCCCGGCATCCGCTTACAGACAAGCTGTGACCGTCTCCGGGAGCTGCATGTGTCA
GAGGTTTTCACCGTCATCACCGAAACGCGCGAGACGAAAGGGCCTCGTGATACGCCTATTTTTATAGGTT
AATGTCATGATAATAATGGTTTCTTAGACGTCAGGTGGCACTTTTCGGGGAAATGTGCGCGGAACCCCTA
TTTGTTTATTTTTCTAAATACATTCAAATATGTATCCGCTCATGAGACAATAACCCTGATAAATGCTTCA
ATAATATTGAAAAAGGAAGAGTATGAGTATTCAACATTTCCGTGTCGCCCTTATTCCCTTTTTTGCGGCA
TTTTGCCTTCCTGTTTTTGCTCACCCAGAAACGCTGGTGAAAGTAAAAGATGCTGAAGATCAGTTGGGTG
CACGAGTGGGTTACATCGAACTGGATCTCAACAGCGGTAAGATCCTTGAGAGTTTTCGCCCCGAAGAACG
TTTTCCAATGATGAGCACTTTTAAAGTTCTGCTATGTGGCGCGGTATTATCCCGTATTGACGCCGGGCAA
GAGCAACTCGGTCGCCGCATACACTATTCTCAGAATGACTTGGTTGAGTACTCACCAGTCACAGAAAAGC
ATCTTACGGATGGCATGACAGTAAGAGAATTATGCAGTGCTGCCATAACCATGAGTGATAACACTGCGGC
CAACTTACTTCTGACAACGATCGGAGGACCGAAGGAGCTAACCGCTTTTTTGCACAACATGGGGGATCAT
GTAACTCGCCTTGATCGTTGGGAACCGGAGCTGAATGAAGCCATACCAAACGACGAGCGTGACACCACGA
TGCCTGTAGCAATGGCAACAACGTTGCGCAAACTATTAACTGGCGAACTACTTACTCTAGCTTCCCGGCA
ACAATTAATAGACTGGATGGAGGCGGATAAAGTTGCAGGACCACTTCTGCGCTCGGCCCTTCCGGCTGGC
TGGTTTATTGCTGATAAATCTGGAGCCGGTGAGCGTGGGTCTCGCGGTATCATTGCAGCACTGGGGCCAG
ATGGTAAGCCCTCCCGTATCGTAGTTATCTACACGACGGGGAGTCAGGCAACTATGGATGAACGAAATAG
ACAGATCGCTGAGATAGGTGCCTCACTGATTAAGCATTGGTAACTGTCAGACCAAGTTTACTCATATATA
CTTTAGATTGATTTAAAACTTCATTTTTAATTTAAAAGGATCTAGGTGAAGATCCTTTTTGATAATCTCA
TGACCAAAATCCCTTAACGTGAGTTTTCGTTCCACTGAGCGTCAGACCCCGTAGAAAAGATCAAAGGATC
TTCTTGAGATCCTTTTTTTCTGCGCGTAATCTGCTGCTTGCAAACAAAAAAACCACCGCTACCAGCGGTG
GTTTGTTTGCCGGATCAAGAGCTACCAACTCTTTTTCCGAAGGTAACTGGCTTCAGCAGAGCGCAGATAC
CAAATACTGTTCTTCTAGTGTAGCCGTAGTTAGGCCACCACTTCAAGAACTCTGTAGCACCGCCTACATA
CCTCGCTCTGCTAATCCTGTTACCAGTGGCTGCTGCCAGTGGCGATAAGTCGTGTCTTACCGGGTTGGAC
TCAAGACGATAGTTACCGGATAAGGCGCAGCGGTCGGGCTGAACGGGGGGTTCGTGCACACAGCCCAGCT
TGGAGCGAACGACCTACACCGAACTGAGATACCTACAGCGTGAGCTATGAGAAAGCGCCACGCTTCCCGA
AGGGAGAAAGGCGGACAGGTATCCGGTAAGCGGCAGGGTCGGAACAGGAGAGCGCACGAGGGAGCTTCCA
GGGGGAAACGCCTGGTATCTTTATAGTCCTGTCGGGTTTCGCCACCTCTGACTTGAGCGTCGATTTTTGT
GATGCTCGTCAGGGGGGCGGAGCCTATGGAAAAACGCCAGCAACGCGGCCTTTTTACGGTTCCTGGCCTT
TTGCTGGCCTTTTGCT
